Addgene plasmid #103155: LSB-hsa-let-7f-2-3p
Purpose: Used to sense miRNA activity using fluorescence based tools. hsa-let-7f-2-3p target in 3' UTR of of mKate. miRNA activity can be measured by the repression of mKate2 relative to EBFP2 fluorescent proteins . Plasmid is inherently unstable; please see Depositor Comments
Depositing lab: Ron Weiss. Depositing organization: Massachusetts Institute of Technology. Publication: A mixed antagonistic/synergistic miRNA repression model enables accurate predictions of multi-input miRNA sensor activity. Gam JJ, Babb J, Weiss R. Nat Commun. 2018 Jun 22;9(1):2430. doi: 10.1038/s41467-018-04575-0. PubMed 29934631.
Backbone
  Vector backbone: Low Sensor Backbone (LSB)
  Vector type: Mammalian Expression, Synthetic Biology
Growth in bacteria
  Bacterial resistance: Ampicillin and Kanamycin, 100 & 50 μg/mL
  Growth temperature: 30°C
  Growth strain: NEB Stable
  Copy number: High Copy
Gene/Insert
  Gene/Insert name: hsa-let-7f-2-3p target
  Species: H. sapiens (human)
  Entrez Gene: MIRLET7F2 (a.k.a. LET7F2, MIRNLET7F2, let-7f-2)
  Promoter: EF-1a
  Cloning method: Gibson Cloning
Terms and licenses: Academic/Nonprofit Terms; Industry Terms: Not Available to Industry
Depositor comments: Please note that this plasmid is inherently unstable due to a repeating poly A element. We recommend performing a diagnostic digest on multiple colonies upon receipt. The depositors would like to note the presence of several discrepancies between the depositor sequence and physical plasmid sequence. In particular, the sequences upstream and downstream of the puromycin coding region have 10 bp insertions which do not affect the ability to perform puromycin selection. The sequences for those regions within the physical plasmids are as follows: Upstream of Puro: GAATTCGACCGCCTGTCTCAAGGTGCCACC; Downstream of Puro: GCTTTGAGACTACGCGTGAATTCACTCCTC.
How to cite: LSB-hsa-let-7f-2-3p was a gift from Ron Weiss (Addgene plasmid # 103155 ; http://n2t.net/addgene:103155 ; RRID:Addgene_103155)
