[The description below was written by a language model from this plasmid's Addgene catalogue record and pLannotate feature annotations shown in this document.]
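Description:
LSB-hsa-let-7f-2-3p is a mammalian expression plasmid of about 11 kb, built on the Low Sensor Backbone (LSB) and used in synthetic biology as a two-colour fluorescent sensor of microRNA activity. It replicates in E. coli from a high-copy ColE1/pUC-type origin and carries both AmpR (β-lactamase) and KanR (aminoglycoside phosphotransferase), matching the recorded dual ampicillin and kanamycin selection. A puromycin N-acetyltransferase coding sequence followed by a rabbit β-globin poly(A) signal allows puromycin selection in mammalian cells. No promoter is annotated directly upstream of it, so the record does not show what drives it.

The payload consists of two parallel transcription units, each driven by the human EF-1α core promoter with EF-1α intron A and terminated by a β-globin 3' region and poly(A) signal. One unit encodes the red fluorescent protein mKate2 and the other the blue protein EBFP2. Both coding sequences are flanked by attB1/attB2 sites, with attB4 sites upstream of the promoters, which are remnants of Gateway assembly. A target site for human let-7f-2-3p lies in the 3' UTR of the mKate2 transcript. It is not annotated separately, but an unannotated gap between attB2 and the β-globin sequence in that unit is consistent with this placement. When the miRNA is active, mKate2 is repressed while EBFP2 acts as an unregulated internal reference, so the mKate2-to-EBFP2 ratio reports miRNA activity.

The depositor describes the plasmid as inherently unstable because of the repeated poly(A) elements. The sequenced plasmid also differs slightly from the depositor sequence (11,059 versus 11,043 nt), including short insertions flanking the puromycin coding region that reportedly do not impair selection.
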