Features (pLannotate 1.2.2; 28 found; start..end, strand, type, name):
     87..675     -  rep_origin     ori: high-copy-number ColE1/pMB1/pBR322/pUC origin of replication
    846..1706    -  CDS            AmpR: β-lactamase; bla; confers resistance to ampicillin, carbenicillin, and related antibiotics
   1707..1778    -  promoter       AmpR promoter: bla
   1857..2456    +  CDS            PuroR: puromycin N-acetyltransferase; pac from Streptomyces alboniger; confers resistance to puromycin
   2461..2541    +  CDS            HBB (fragment): HBB_PONPY - Experimental evidence at transcript level: Swiss-Prot protein existence level 2. Involved in oxygen transport from the lung to the various peripheral tissues. From Pongo pygmaeus (Bornean orangutan).
   2612..2667    +  polyA_signal   β-globin poly(A) signal: rabbit β-globin polyadenylation signal (Gil and Proudfoot, 1987)
   3646..3666    +  protein_bind   attB4: mutant version of attB; core recombination site for the Gateway® BP reaction BP Clonase™
   3734..3945    +  promoter       EF-1α core promoter: core promoter for human elongation factor EF-1α
   3946..4884    +  intron         EF-1α intron A: intron upstream of the start codon of human EF-1α
   4911..4931    +  protein_bind   attB1: mutant version of attB; core recombination site for the Gateway® BP reaction BP Clonase™
   4951..5646    +  CDS            mKate2: mKate2 is a basic (constitutively fluorescent) red fluorescent protein published in 2009, derived from Entacmaea quadricolor. It is reported to be a rapidly-maturing monomer with moderate acid sensitivity.
   5666..5690    -  protein_bind   attB2: mutant version of attB; recombination site for the Gateway® BP reaction BP Clonase™
   5834..5908    +  CDS            HBB (fragment): HBB_PONPY - Experimental evidence at transcript level: Swiss-Prot protein existence level 2. Involved in oxygen transport from the lung to the various peripheral tissues. From Pongo pygmaeus (Bornean orangutan).
   5979..6034    +  polyA_signal   β-globin poly(A) signal: rabbit β-globin polyadenylation signal (Gil and Proudfoot, 1987)
   6418..6443    +  misc_feature   SA: splice acceptor site
   7115..7135    +  protein_bind   attB4: mutant version of attB; core recombination site for the Gateway® BP reaction BP Clonase™
   7203..7414    +  promoter       EF-1α core promoter: core promoter for human elongation factor EF-1α
   7415..8353    +  intron         EF-1α intron A: intron upstream of the start codon of human EF-1α
   8380..8400    +  protein_bind   attB1: mutant version of attB; core recombination site for the Gateway® BP reaction BP Clonase™
   8411..9127    +  CDS            EBFP2: EBFP2 is a basic (constitutively fluorescent) blue fluorescent protein published in 2007, derived from Aequorea victoria. It is reported to be a rapidly-maturing monomer with moderate acid sensitivity.
   9135..9159    -  protein_bind   attB2: mutant version of attB; recombination site for the Gateway® BP reaction BP Clonase™
   9163..9243    +  CDS            HBB (fragment): HBB_PONPY - Experimental evidence at transcript level: Swiss-Prot protein existence level 2. Involved in oxygen transport from the lung to the various peripheral tissues. From Pongo pygmaeus (Bornean orangutan).
   9314..9369    +  polyA_signal   β-globin poly(A) signal: rabbit β-globin polyadenylation signal (Gil and Proudfoot, 1987)
   9752..9774    -  protein_bind   lac operator (fragment): The lac repressor binds to the lac operator to inhibit transcription in E. coli. This inhibition can be relieved by adding lactose or isopropyl-β-D-thiogalactopyranoside (IPTG). lac repressor encoded by lacI
   9778..9808    -  promoter       lac promoter: promoter for the E. coli lac operon
   9823..9844    -  protein_bind   CAP binding site: CAP binding activates transcription in the presence of cAMP. E. coli catabolite activator protein
   9857..9896    -  CDS            lacI (fragment): lac repressor; lacI; The lac repressor binds to the lac operator to inhibit transcription in E. coli. This inhibition can be relieved by adding lactose or isopropyl-β-D-thiogalactopyranoside (IPTG).
  10069..10878   +  CDS            KanR: aminoglycoside phosphotransferase; aph(3')-Ia; confers resistance to kanamycin in bacteria or G418 (Geneticin®) in eukaryotes
>Addgene plasmid #103155 | LSB-hsa-let-7f-2-3p | depositor full sequence | sequence record 195359 | Full Sequence
AATTGAGGGGATAACGCAGGAAAGAACATGTGAGCAAAAGGCCAGCAAAAGGCCAGGAACCGTAAAAAGG
CCGCGTTGCTGGCGTTTTTCCATAGGCTCCGCCCCCCTGACGAGCATCACAAAAATCGACGCTCAAGTCA
GAGGTGGCGAAACCCGACAGGACTATAAAGATACCAGGCGTTTCCCCCTGGAAGCTCCCTCGTGCGCTCT
CCTGTTCCGACCCTGCCGCTTACCGGATACCTGTCCGCCTTTCTCCCTTCGGGAAGCGTGGCGCTTTCTC
ATAGCTCACGCTGTAGGTATCTCAGTTCGGTGTAGGTCGTTCGCTCCAAGCTGGGCTGTGTGCACGAACC
CCCCGTTCAGCCCGACCGCTGCGCCTTATCCGGTAACTATCGTCTTGAGTCCAACCCGGTAAGACACGAC
TTATCGCCACTGGCAGCAGCCACTGGTAACAGGATTAGCAGAGCGAGGTATGTAGGCGGTGCTACAGAGT
TCTTGAAGTGGTGGCCTAACTACGGCTACACTAGAAGAACAGTATTTGGTATCTGCGCTCTGCTGAAGCC
AGTTACCTTCGGAAAAAGAGTTGGTAGCTCTTGATCCGGCAAACAAACCACCGCTGGTAGCGGTGGTTTT
TTTGTTTGCAAGCAGCAGATTACGCGCAGAAAAAAAGGATCTCAAGAAGATCCTTTGATCTTTTCTACGG
GGTCTGACGCTCAGTGGAACGAAAACTCACGTTAAGGGATTTTGGTCATGAGATTATCAAAAAGGATCTT
CACCTAGATCCTTTTAAATTAAAAATGAAGTTTTAAATCAATCTAAAGTATATATGAGTAAACTTGGTCT
GACAGTTACCAATGCTTAATCAGTGAGGCACCTATCTCAGCGATCTGTCTATTTCGTTCATCCATAGTTG
CCTGACTCCCCGTCGTGTAGATAACTACGATACGGGAGGGCTTACCATCTGGCCCCAGTGCTGCAATGAT
ACCGCGAGAACCACGCTCACCGGCTCCAGATTTATCAGCAATAAACCAGCCAGCCGGAAGGGCCGAGCGC
AGAAGTGGTCCTGCAACTTTATCCGCCTCCATCCAGTCTATTAATTGTTGCCGGGAAGCTAGAGTAAGTA
GTTCGCCAGTTAATAGTTTGCGCAACGTTGTTGCCATTGCTACAGGCATCGTGGTGTCACGCTCGTCGTT
TGGTATGGCTTCATTCAGCTCCGGTTCCCAACGATCAAGGCGAGTTACATGATCCCCCATGTTGTGCAAA
AAAGCGGTTAGCTCCTTCGGTCCTCCGATCGTTGTCAGAAGTAAGTTGGCCGCAGTGTTATCACTCATGG
TTATGGCAGCACTGCATAATTCTCTTACTGTCATGCCATCCGTAAGATGCTTTTCTGTGACTGGTGAGTA
CTCAACCAAGTCATTCTGAGAATAGTGTATGCGGCGACCGAGTTGCTCTTGCCCGGCGTCAATACGGGAT
AATACCGCGCCACATAGCAGAACTTTAAAAGTGCTCATCATTGGAAAACGTTCTTCGGGGCGAAAACTCT
CAAGGATCTTACCGCTGTTGAGATCCAGTTCGATGTAACCCACTCGTGCACCCAACTGATCTTCAGCATC
TTTTACTTTCACCAGCGTTTCTGGGTGAGCAAAAACAGGAAGGCAAAATGCCGCAAAAAAGGGAATAAGG
GCGACACGGAAATGTTGAATACTCATACTCTTCCTTTTTCAATATTATTGAAGCATTTATCAGGGTTATT
GTCTCATGAGCGGATACATATTTGAATGTAGCTCCGAATTTCTCGAGGGCTTGTCGACGACGGCGGTCTC
CGTCGTCAGGATCATGAATTCGACCCGCCTGCCACCATGACCGAGTACAAGCCCACGGTGCGCCTCGCCA
CCCGCGACGACGTCCCCCGGGCCGTACGCACCCTCGCCGCCGCGTTCGCCGACTACCCCGCCACGCGCCA
CACCGTCGACCCGGACCGCCACATCGAGCGGGTCACCGAGCTGCAAGAACTCTTCCTCACGCGCGTCGGG
CTCGACATCGGCAAGGTGTGGGTCGCGGACGACGGCGCCGCGGTGGCGGTCTGGACCACGCCGGAGAGCG
TCGAAGCGGGGGCGGTGTTCGCCGAGATCGGCCCGCGCATGGCCGAGTTGAGCGGTTCCCGGCTGGCCGC
GCAGCAACAGATGGAAGGCCTCCTGGCGCCGCACCGGCCCAAGGAGCCCGCGTGGTTCCTGGCCACCGTC
GGCGTCTCGCCCGACCACCAGGGCAAGGGTCTGGGCAGCGCCGTCGTGCTCCCCGGAGTGGAGGCGGCCG
AGCGCGCCGGGGTGCCCGCCTTCCTGGAGACATCCGCGCCCCGCAACCTCCCCTTCTACGAGCGGCTCGG
CTTCACCGTCACCGCCGACGTCGAGGTGCCCGAAGGACCGCGCACCTGGTGCATGACCCGCAAGCCCGGT
GCCTGATACGCGTGAATTCACTCCTCAGGTGCAGGCTGCCTATCAGAAGGTGGTGGCTGGTGTGGCCAAT
GCCCTGGCTCACAAATACCACTGAGATCTTTTTCCCTCTGCCAAAAATTATGGGGACATCATGAAGCCCC
TTGAGCATCTGACTTCTGGCTAATAAAGGAAATTTATTTTCATTGCAATAGTGTGTTGGAATTTTTTGTG
TCTCTCACTCGGAAGGACATATGGGAGGGCAAATCATTTAAAACATCAGAATGAGTATTTGGTTTAGAGT
TTGGCAACATATGCCCATATGCTGGCTGCCATGAACAAAGGTTGGCTATAAAGAGGTCATCAGTATATGA
AACAGCCCCCTGCTGTCCATTCCTTATTCCATAGAAAAGCCTTGACTTGAGGTTAGATTTTTTTTATATT
TTGTTTTGTGTTATTTTTTTCTTTAACATCCCTAAAATTTTCCTTACATGTTTTACTAGCCAGATTTTTC
CTCCTCTCCTGACTACTCCCAGTCATAGCTGTCCCTCTTCTCTTATGGAGATCCCTCGACCTGCAGCCCA
AGCTTGAATTCTCTAGAATTACCCTGTTATCCCTATGCTTGGTTTACCGAGCTCTTATTGGTTTTCAAAC
TTCATTGACTGTGCCCAACGCGCCTGGGAGCTCACGGGGACAGCCCCCCCCCAAAGCCCCCAGGGATGTA
ATTACGTCCCTCCCCCGCTAGGGGGCAGCAGCGAGCCGCCCGGGGCTCCGCTCCGGTCCGGCGCTCCCCC
CGCATCCCCGAGCCGGCAGCGTGCGGGGACAGCCCGGGCACGGGGAAGGTGGCACGGGATCGCTTTCCTC
TGAACGCTTCTCGCTGCTCTTTGAGCCTGCAGACACCTGGGGGGATACGGGGAAAAAGCTAGGCTGAAAG
ACCGGTTCTTAGAATGACACGCGCCTGGGAGCTCACGGGGACAGCCCCCCCCCAAAGCCCCCAGGGATGT
AATTACGTCCCTCCCCCGCTAGGGGGCAGCAGCGAGCCGCCCGGGGCTCCGCTCCGGTCCGGCGCTCCCC
CCGCATCCCCGAGCCGGCAGCGTGCGGGGACAGCCCGGGCACGGGGAAGGTGGCACGGGATCGCTTTCCT
CTGAACGCTTCTCGCTGCTCTTTGAGCCTGCAGACACCTGGGGGGATACGGGGAAAAAGCTAACTTCTGA
GACGACAACTTTGTATAGAAAAGTTGGCTCCGAATTCGCCCTTGACAGCAGAGATCCAGTTTGGTTAATT
AATTGGCTCCGGTGCCCGTCAGTGGGCAGAGCGCACATCGCCCACAGTCCCCGAGAAGTTGTGGGGAGGG
GTCGGCAATTGAACCGGTGCCTAGAGAAGGTGGCGCGGGGTAAACTGGGAAAGTGATGTCGTGTACTGGC
TCCGCCTTTTTCCCGAGGGTGGGGGAGAACCGTATATAAGTGCAGTAGTCGCCGTGAACGTTCTTTTTCG
CAACGGGTTTGCCGCCAGAACACAGGTAAGTGCCGTGTGTGGTTCCCGCGGGCCTGGCCTCTTTACGGGT
TATGGCCCTTGCGTGCCTTGAATTACTTCCACCTGGCTGCAGTACGTGATTCTTGATCCCGAGCTTCGGG
TTGGAAGTGGGTGGGAGAGTTCGAGGCCTTGCGCTTAAGGAGCCCCTTCGCCTCGTGCTTGAGTTGAGGC
CTGGCCTGGGCGCTGGGGCCGCCGCGTGCGAATCTGGTGGCACCTTCGCGCCTGTCTCGCTGCTTTCGAT
AAGTCTCTAGCCATTTAAAATTTTTGATGACCTGCTGCGACGCTTTTTTTCTGGCAAGATAGTCTTGTAA
ATGCGGGCCAAGATCTGCACACTGGTATTTCGGTTTTTGGGGCCGCGGGCGGCGACGGGGCCCGTGCGTC
CCAGCGCACATGTTCGGCGAGGCGGGGCCTGCGAGCGCGGCCACCGAGAATCGGACGGGGGTAGTCTCAA
GCTGGCCGGCCTGCTCTGGTGCCTGGCCTCGCGCCGCCGTGTATCGCCCCGCCCTGGGCGGCAAGGCTGG
CCCGGTCGGCACCAGTTGCGTGAGCGGAAAGATGGCCGCTTCCCGGCCCTGCTGCAGGGAGCTCAAAATG
GAGGACGCGGCGCTCGGGAGAGCGGGCGGGTGAGTCACCCACACAAAGGAAAAGGGCCTTTCCGTCCTCA
GCCGTCGCTTCATGTGACTCCACGGAGTACCGGGCGCCGTCCAGGCACCTCGATTAGTTCTCGAGCTTTT
GGAGTACGTCGTCTTTAGGTTGGGGGGAGGGGTTTTATGCGATGGAGTTTCCCCACACTGAGTGGGTGGA
GACTGAAGTTAGGCCAGCTTGGCACTTGATGTAATTCTCCTTGGAATTTGCCCTTTTTGAGTTTGGATCT
TGGTTCATTCTCAAGCCTCAGACAGTGGTTCAAAGTTTTTTTCTTCCATTTCAGGTGTCGTGAGAAGGGC
GAATTCGACCCAAGTTTGTACAAAAAAGCAGGCTGGATCCAGGTGCCACCATGGTGAGCGAGCTGATTAA
GGAGAACATGCACATGAAGCTGTACATGGAGGGCACCGTGAACAACCACCACTTCAAGTGCACATCCGAG
GGCGAAGGCAAGCCCTACGAGGGCACCCAGACCATGAGAATCAAGGCGGTCGAGGGCGGCCCTCTCCCCT
TCGCCTTCGACATCCTGGCTACCAGCTTCATGTACGGCAGCAAAACCTTCATCAACCACACCCAGGGCAT
CCCCGACTTCTTTAAGCAGTCCTTCCCCGAGGGCTTCACATGGGAGAGAGTCACCACATACGAAGATGGG
GGCGTGCTGACCGCTACCCAGGACACCAGCCTCCAGGACGGCTGCCTCATCTACAACGTCAAGATCAGAG
GGGTGAACTTCCCATCCAACGGCCCTGTGATGCAGAAGAAAACACTCGGCTGGGAGGCCTCCACCGAGAC
ACTGTACCCCGCTGACGGCGGCCTGGAAGGCAGAGCCGACATGGCCCTGAAGCTCGTGGGCGGGGGCCAC
CTGATCTGCAACCTTAAGACCACATACAGATCCAAGAAACCCGCTAAGAACCTCAAGATGCCCGGCGTCT
ACTATGTGGACAGGAGACTGGAAAGAATCAAGGAGGCCGACAAAGAGACATACGTCGAGCAGCACGAGGT
GGCTGTGGCCAGATACTGCGACCTCCCTAGCAAACTGGGGCACAAACTTAATTGAGAATTCTACCACCCA
GCTTTCTTGTACAAAGTGGTACGTCTCAAGACCAGAGGTCTCTGCTTCCGATCTGGGAAAGACAGTAGAC
TGTATAGGGAAAGACAGTAGACTGTATAGGGAAAGACAGTAGACTGTATAGGGAAAGACAGTAGACTGTA
TAGCAACCAGAAGAGACCTGTGCTTCACTCCTCAGGTGCAGGCTGCCTATCAGAAGGTGGTGGCTGGTGT
GGCCAATGCCCTGGCTCACAAATACCACTGAGATCTTTTTCCCTCTGCCAAAAATTATGGGGACATCATG
AAGCCCCTTGAGCATCTGACTTCTGGCTAATAAAGGAAATTTATTTTCATTGCAATAGTGTGTTGGAATT
TTTTGTGTCTCTCACTCGGAAGGACATATGGGAGGGCAAATCATTTAAAACATCAGAATGAGTATTTGGT
TTAGAGTTTGGCAACATATGCCCATATGCTGGCTGCCATGAACAAAGGTTGGCTATAAAGAGGTCATCAG
TATATGAAACAGCCCCCTGCTGTCCATTCCTTATTCCATAGAAAAGCCTTGACTTGAGGTTAGATTTTTT
TTATATTTTGTTTTGTGTTATTTTTTTCTTTAACATCCCTAAAATTTTCCTTACATGTTTTACTAGCCAG
ATTTTTCCTCCTCTCCTGACTACTCCCAGTCATAGCTGTCCCTCTTCTCTTATGGAGATCCCGAGCGGTG
CGTTTTTATGCTTGTAGTATTGTATAATGTTTTTAAGATCCAAGCTTCTGACCTCTTCTCTTCCTCCCAC
AGGGCCTCGAGACAATTGCATCGATGGTACCAGTGAAAGTCTGCAATGAATTCGAGTTGGCGCGCCTGTC
ATTCTAAATCTCTCTTTCAGCCTAAAGCTTTTTCCCCGTATCCCCCCAGGTGTCTGCAGGCTCAAAGAGC
AGCGAGAAGCGTTCAGAGGAAAGCGATCCCGTGCCACCTTCCCCGTGCCCGGGCTGTCCCCGCACGCTGC
CGGCTCGGGGATGCGGGGGGAGCGCCGGACCGGAGCGGAGCCCCGGGCGGCTCGCTGCTGCCCCCTAGCG
GGGGAGGGACGTAATTACATCCCTGGGGGCTTTGGGAGGGGGCTGTCCCCGTGAGCTCCCAGGCGCGCCT
GTCATTCTAAATCTCTCTTTCAGCCTAAAGCTTTTTCCCCGTATCCCCCCAGGTGTCTGCAGGCTCAAAG
AGCAGCGAGAAGCGTTCAGAGGAAAGCGATCCCGTGCCACCTTCCCCGTGCCCGGGCTGTCCCCGCACGC
TGCCGGCTCGGGGATGCGGGGGGAGCGCCGGACCGGAGCGGAGCCCCGGGCGGCTCGCTGCTGCCCCCTA
GCGGGGGAGGGACGTAATTACATCCCTGGGGGCTTTGGGGGGGGGCTGTCCCCGTGAGCTCCCAGGCGCG
CCAACTCGGTACCGTATCGATGTCGACGTTAACGCTAGTGATATCAACTTTGTATAGAAAAGTTGGCTCC
GAATTCGCCCTTGACAGCAGAGATCCAGTTTGGTTAATTAATTGGCTCCGGTGCCCGTCAGTGGGCAGAG
CGCACATCGCCCACAGTCCCCGAGAAGTTGTGGGGAGGGGTCGGCAATTGAACCGGTGCCTAGAGAAGGT
GGCGCGGGGTAAACTGGGAAAGTGATGTCGTGTACTGGCTCCGCCTTTTTCCCGAGGGTGGGGGAGAACC
GTATATAAGTGCAGTAGTCGCCGTGAACGTTCTTTTTCGCAACGGGTTTGCCGCCAGAACACAGGTAAGT
GCCGTGTGTGGTTCCCGCGGGCCTGGCCTCTTTACGGGTTATGGCCCTTGCGTGCCTTGAATTACTTCCA
CCTGGCTGCAGTACGTGATTCTTGATCCCGAGCTTCGGGTTGGAAGTGGGTGGGAGAGTTCGAGGCCTTG
CGCTTAAGGAGCCCCTTCGCCTCGTGCTTGAGTTGAGGCCTGGCCTGGGCGCTGGGGCCGCCGCGTGCGA
ATCTGGTGGCACCTTCGCGCCTGTCTCGCTGCTTTCGATAAGTCTCTAGCCATTTAAAATTTTTGATGAC
CTGCTGCGACGCTTTTTTTCTGGCAAGATAGTCTTGTAAATGCGGGCCAAGATCTGCACACTGGTATTTC
GGTTTTTGGGGCCGCGGGCGGCGACGGGGCCCGTGCGTCCCAGCGCACATGTTCGGCGAGGCGGGGCCTG
CGAGCGCGGCCACCGAGAATCGGACGGGGGTAGTCTCAAGCTGGCCGGCCTGCTCTGGTGCCTGGCCTCG
CGCCGCCGTGTATCGCCCCGCCCTGGGCGGCAAGGCTGGCCCGGTCGGCACCAGTTGCGTGAGCGGAAAG
ATGGCCGCTTCCCGGCCCTGCTGCAGGGAGCTCAAAATGGAGGACGCGGCGCTCGGGAGAGCGGGCGGGT
GAGTCACCCACACAAAGGAAAAGGGCCTTTCCGTCCTCAGCCGTCGCTTCATGTGACTCCACGGAGTACC
GGGCGCCGTCCAGGCACCTCGATTAGTTCTCGAGCTTTTGGAGTACGTCGTCTTTAGGTTGGGGGGAGGG
GTTTTATGCGATGGAGTTTCCCCACACTGAGTGGGTGGAGACTGAAGTTAGGCCAGCTTGGCACTTGATG
TAATTCTCCTTGGAATTTGCCCTTTTTGAGTTTGGATCTTGGTTCATTCTCAAGCCTCAGACAGTGGTTC
AAAGTTTTTTTCTTCCATTTCAGGTGTCGTGAGAAGGGCGAATTCGACCCAAGTTTGTACAAAAAAGCAG
GCTCGCCACCATGGTGAGCAAGGGCGAGGAGCTGTTCACCGGGGTGGTGCCCATCCTGGTCGAGCTGGAC
GGCGACGTAAACGGCCACAAGTTCAGCGTGAGGGGCGAGGGCGAGGGCGATGCCACCAACGGCAAGCTGA
CCCTGAAGTTCATCTGCACCACCGGCAAGCTGCCCGTGCCCTGGCCCACCCTCGTGACCACCCTGAGCCA
CGGCGTGCAGTGCTTCGCCCGCTACCCCGACCACATGAAGCAGCACGACTTCTTCAAGTCCGCCATGCCC
GAAGGCTACGTCCAGGAGCGCACCATCTTCTTCAAGGACGACGGCACCTACAAGACCCGCGCCGAGGTGA
AGTTCGAGGGCGACACCCTAGTGAACCGCATCGAGCTGAAGGGCGTCGACTTCAAGGAGGACGGCAACAT
CCTGGGGCACAAGCTGGAGTACAACTTCAACAGCCACAACATCTATATCATGGCCGTCAAGCAGAAGAAC
GGCATCAAGGTGAACTTCAAGATCCGCCACAACGTGGAGGACGGCAGCGTGCAGCTCGCCGACCACTACC
AGCAGAACACCCCCATCGGCGACGGCCCCGTGCTGCTGCCCGACAGCCACTACCTGAGCACCCAGTCCGT
GCTGAGCAAAGACCCCAACGAGAAGCGCGATCACATGGTCCTGCTGGAGTTCCGCACCGCCGCCGGGATC
ACTCTCGGCATGGACGAGCTGTACAAGTAATACCACCCAGCTTTCTTGTACAAAGTGGTACGCGTGAATT
CACTCCTCAGGTGCAGGCTGCCTATCAGAAGGTGGTGGCTGGTGTGGCCAATGCCCTGGCTCACAAATAC
CACTGAGATCTTTTTCCCTCTGCCAAAAATTATGGGGACATCATGAAGCCCCTTGAGCATCTGACTTCTG
GCTAATAAAGGAAATTTATTTTCATTGCAATAGTGTGTTGGAATTTTTTGTGTCTCTCACTCGGAAGGAC
ATATGGGAGGGCAAATCATTTAAAACATCAGAATGAGTATTTGGTTTAGAGTTTGGCAACATATGCCCAT
ATGCTGGCTGCCATGAACAAAGGTTGGCTATAAAGAGGTCATCAGTATATGAAACAGCCCCCTGCTGTCC
ATTCCTTATTCCATAGAAAAGCCTTGACTTGAGGTTAGATTTTTTTTATATTTTGTTTTGTGTTATTTTT
TTCTTTAACATCCCTAAAATTTTCCTTACATGTTTTACTAGCCAGATTTTTCCTCCTCTCCTGACTACTC
CCAGTCATAGCTGTCCCTCTTCTCTTATGGAGATCCCTCGACCTGCAGCCCAAGCTTGGCGTAATCATGG
TCATAGCTGTTTCCTGTGTGAAATTGTTATCCGCTCACAATTCCACACAACATACGAGCCGGAAGCATAA
AGTGTAAAGCCTGGGGTGCCTAATGAGTGAGCTAACTCACATTAATTGCGTTGCGCTCACTGCCCGCTTT
CCAGTCGGGAAACCTGTCGTGCCAGCGGATCGACAGTACTAAGCTTGGTCTAATACCCAATCTCTCGTCT
TATCCAGATGTTTTATACGCCTCTGGCCCGTGTCTCAAAATCTCTGATGTTACATTGCACAAGATAAAAT
AATATCATCATGAACAATAAAACTGTCTGCTTACATAAACAGTAATACAAGGGGTGTTATGAGCCATATT
CAACGGGAAACGTCGAGGCCGCGATTAAATTCCAACATGGATGCTGATTTATATGGGTATAAATGGGCTC
GCGATAATGTCGGGCAATCAGGTGCGACAATCTATCGCTTGTATGGGAAGCCCGATGCGCCAGAGTTGTT
TCTGAAACATGGCAAAGGTAGCGTTGCCAATGATGTTACAGATGAGATGGTCAGACTAAACTGGCTGACG
GAATTTATGCCTCTTCCGACCATCAAGCATTTTATCCGTACTCCTGATGATGCATGGTTACTCACCACTG
CGATCCCCGGAAAAACAGCATTCCAGGTATTAGAAGAATATCCTGATTCAGGTGAAAATATTGTTGATGC
GCTGGCAGTGTTCCTGCGCCGGTTGCATTCGATTCCTGTTTGTAATTGTCCTTTTAACAGCGATCGCGTA
TTTCGTCTCGCTCAGGCGCAATCACGAATGAATAACGGTTTGGTTGATGCGAGTGATTTTGATGACGAGC
GTAATGGCTGGCCTGTTGAACAAGTCTGGAAAGAAATGCATAAACTTTTGCCATTCTCACCGGATTCAGT
CGTCACTCATGGTGATTTCTCACTTGATAACCTTATTTTTGACGAGGGGAAATTAATAGGTTGTATTGAT
GTTGGACGAGTCGGAATCGCAGACCGATACCAGGATCTTGCCATCCTATGGAACTGCCTCGGTGAGTTTT
CTCCTTCATTACAGAAACGGCTTTTTCAAAAATATGGTATTGATAATCCTGATATGAATAAATTGCAGTT
TCATTTGATGCTCGATGAGTTTTTCTAATCAGAATTGGTTAATTGGTTGTAACACTGGCAGAGCATTACG
CTGACTTGACGGGACGGCGCAAGCTCATGACCAAAATCCCTTAACGTGAGTTACGCGTCGTTCCACTGAG
CGTCAGAGGTATCACTAGTATTACAGAGGTAAGTTATAACAGTCGCCTAACCC
