Features (pLannotate 1.2.2; 28 found; start..end, strand, type, name):
     20..231     +  promoter       EF-1α core promoter: core promoter for human elongation factor EF-1α
    232..1170    +  intron         EF-1α intron A: intron upstream of the start codon of human EF-1α
   1197..1217    +  protein_bind   attB1: mutant version of attB; core recombination site for the Gateway® BP reaction BP Clonase™
   1237..1932    +  CDS            mKate2: mKate2 is a basic (constitutively fluorescent) red fluorescent protein published in 2009, derived from Entacmaea quadricolor. It is reported to be a rapidly-maturing monomer with moderate acid sensitivity.
   1952..1976    -  protein_bind   attB2: mutant version of attB; recombination site for the Gateway® BP reaction BP Clonase™
   2120..2194    +  CDS            HBB (fragment): HBB_PONPY - Experimental evidence at transcript level: Swiss-Prot protein existence level 2. Involved in oxygen transport from the lung to the various peripheral tissues. From Pongo pygmaeus (Bornean orangutan).
   2265..2320    +  polyA_signal   β-globin poly(A) signal: rabbit β-globin polyadenylation signal (Gil and Proudfoot, 1987)
   2704..2729    +  misc_feature   SA: splice acceptor site
   3401..3421    +  protein_bind   attB4: mutant version of attB; core recombination site for the Gateway® BP reaction BP Clonase™
   3489..3700    +  promoter       EF-1α core promoter: core promoter for human elongation factor EF-1α
   3701..4639    +  intron         EF-1α intron A: intron upstream of the start codon of human EF-1α
   4666..4686    +  protein_bind   attB1: mutant version of attB; core recombination site for the Gateway® BP reaction BP Clonase™
   4700..5416    +  CDS            EBFP2: EBFP2 is a basic (constitutively fluorescent) blue fluorescent protein published in 2007, derived from Aequorea victoria. It is reported to be a rapidly-maturing monomer with moderate acid sensitivity.
   5421..5445    -  protein_bind   attB2: mutant version of attB; recombination site for the Gateway® BP reaction BP Clonase™
   5449..5529    +  CDS            HBB (fragment): HBB_PONPY - Experimental evidence at transcript level: Swiss-Prot protein existence level 2. Involved in oxygen transport from the lung to the various peripheral tissues. From Pongo pygmaeus (Bornean orangutan).
   5600..5655    +  polyA_signal   β-globin poly(A) signal: rabbit β-globin polyadenylation signal (Gil and Proudfoot, 1987)
   6038..6060    -  protein_bind   lac operator (fragment): The lac repressor binds to the lac operator to inhibit transcription in E. coli. This inhibition can be relieved by adding lactose or isopropyl-β-D-thiogalactopyranoside (IPTG). lac repressor encoded by lacI
   6064..6094    -  promoter       lac promoter: promoter for the E. coli lac operon
   6109..6130    -  protein_bind   CAP binding site: CAP binding activates transcription in the presence of cAMP. E. coli catabolite activator protein
   6143..6182    -  CDS            lacI (fragment): lac repressor; lacI; The lac repressor binds to the lac operator to inhibit transcription in E. coli. This inhibition can be relieved by adding lactose or isopropyl-β-D-thiogalactopyranoside (IPTG).
   6355..7164    +  CDS            KanR: aminoglycoside phosphotransferase; aph(3')-Ia; confers resistance to kanamycin in bacteria or G418 (Geneticin®) in eukaryotes
   7416..8004    -  rep_origin     ori: high-copy-number ColE1/pMB1/pBR322/pUC origin of replication
   8175..9035    -  CDS            AmpR: β-lactamase; bla; confers resistance to ampicillin, carbenicillin, and related antibiotics
   9036..9107    -  promoter       AmpR promoter: bla
   9192..9791    +  CDS            PuroR: puromycin N-acetyltransferase; pac from Streptomyces alboniger; confers resistance to puromycin
   9806..9886    +  CDS            HBB (fragment): HBB_PONPY - Experimental evidence at transcript level: Swiss-Prot protein existence level 2. Involved in oxygen transport from the lung to the various peripheral tissues. From Pongo pygmaeus (Bornean orangutan).
   9957..10012   +  polyA_signal   β-globin poly(A) signal: rabbit β-globin polyadenylation signal (Gil and Proudfoot, 1987)
  10991..11011   +  protein_bind   attB4: mutant version of attB; core recombination site for the Gateway® BP reaction BP Clonase™
>Addgene plasmid #103155 | LSB-hsa-let-7f-2-3p | addgene full sequence | sequence record 213243 | Addgene NGS Result
GGCTCCGGTGCCCGTCAGTGGGCAGAGCGCACATCGCCCACAGTCCCCGAGAAGTTGTGGGGAGGGGTCG
GCAATTGAACCGGTGCCTAGAGAAGGTGGCGCGGGGTAAACTGGGAAAGTGATGTCGTGTACTGGCTCCG
CCTTTTTCCCGAGGGTGGGGGAGAACCGTATATAAGTGCAGTAGTCGCCGTGAACGTTCTTTTTCGCAAC
GGGTTTGCCGCCAGAACACAGGTAAGTGCCGTGTGTGGTTCCCGCGGGCCTGGCCTCTTTACGGGTTATG
GCCCTTGCGTGCCTTGAATTACTTCCACCTGGCTGCAGTACGTGATTCTTGATCCCGAGCTTCGGGTTGG
AAGTGGGTGGGAGAGTTCGAGGCCTTGCGCTTAAGGAGCCCCTTCGCCTCGTGCTTGAGTTGAGGCCTGG
CCTGGGCGCTGGGGCCGCCGCGTGCGAATCTGGTGGCACCTTCGCGCCTGTCTCGCTGCTTTCGATAAGT
CTCTAGCCATTTAAAATTTTTGATGACCTGCTGCGACGCTTTTTTTCTGGCAAGATAGTCTTGTAAATGC
GGGCCAAGATCTGCACACTGGTATTTCGGTTTTTGGGGCCGCGGGCGGCGACGGGGCCCGTGCGTCCCAG
CGCACATGTTCGGCGAGGCGGGGCCTGCGAGCGCGGCCACCGAGAATCGGACGGGGGTAGTCTCAAGCTG
GCCGGCCTGCTCTGGTGCCTGGCCTCGCGCCGCCGTGTATCGCCCCGCCCTGGGCGGCAAGGCTGGCCCG
GTCGGCACCAGTTGCGTGAGCGGAAAGATGGCCGCTTCCCGGCCCTGCTGCAGGGAGCTCAAAATGGAGG
ACGCGGCGCTCGGGAGAGCGGGCGGGTGAGTCACCCACACAAAGGAAAAGGGCCTTTCCGTCCTCAGCCG
TCGCTTCATGTGACTCCACGGAGTACCGGGCGCCGTCCAGGCACCTCGATTAGTTCTCGAGCTTTTGGAG
TACGTCGTCTTTAGGTTGGGGGGAGGGGTTTTATGCGATGGAGTTTCCCCACACTGAGTGGGTGGAGACT
GAAGTTAGGCCAGCTTGGCACTTGATGTAATTCTCCTTGGAATTTGCCCTTTTTGAGTTTGGATCTTGGT
TCATTCTCAAGCCTCAGACAGTGGTTCAAAGTTTTTTTCTTCCATTTCAGGTGTCGTGAGAAGGGCGAAT
TCGACCCAAGTTTGTACAAAAAAGCAGGCTGGATCCAGGTGCCACCATGGTGAGCGAGCTGATTAAGGAG
AACATGCACATGAAGCTGTACATGGAGGGCACCGTGAACAACCACCACTTCAAGTGCACATCCGAGGGCG
AAGGCAAGCCCTACGAGGGCACCCAGACCATGAGAATCAAGGCGGTCGAGGGCGGCCCTCTCCCCTTCGC
CTTCGACATCCTGGCTACCAGCTTCATGTACGGCAGCAAAACCTTCATCAACCACACCCAGGGCATCCCC
GACTTCTTTAAGCAGTCCTTCCCCGAGGGCTTCACATGGGAGAGAGTCACCACATACGAAGATGGGGGCG
TGCTGACCGCTACCCAGGACACCAGCCTCCAGGACGGCTGCCTCATCTACAACGTCAAGATCAGAGGGGT
GAACTTCCCATCCAACGGCCCTGTGATGCAGAAGAAAACACTCGGCTGGGAGGCCTCCACCGAGACACTG
TACCCCGCTGACGGCGGCCTGGAAGGCAGAGCCGACATGGCCCTGAAGCTCGTGGGCGGGGGCCACCTGA
TCTGCAACCTTAAGACCACATACAGATCCAAGAAACCCGCTAAGAACCTCAAGATGCCCGGCGTCTACTA
TGTGGACAGGAGACTGGAAAGAATCAAGGAGGCCGACAAAGAGACATACGTCGAGCAGCACGAGGTGGCT
GTGGCCAGATACTGCGACCTCCCTAGCAAACTGGGGCACAAACTTAATTGAGAATTCTACCACCCAGCTT
TCTTGTACAAAGTGGTACGTCTCAAGACCAGAGGTCTCTGCTTCCGATCTGGGAAAGACAGTAGACTGTA
TAGGGAAAGACAGTAGACTGTATAGGGAAAGACAGTAGACTGTATAGGGAAAGACAGTAGACTGTATAGC
AACCAGAAGAGACCTGTGCTTCACTCCTCAGGTGCAGGCTGCCTATCAGAAGGTGGTGGCTGGTGTGGCC
AATGCCCTGGCTCACAAATACCACTGAGATCTTTTTCCCTCTGCCAAAAATTATGGGGACATCATGAAGC
CCCTTGAGCATCTGACTTCTGGCTAATAAAGGAAATTTATTTTCATTGCAATAGTGTGTTGGAATTTTTT
GTGTCTCTCACTCGGAAGGACATATGGGAGGGCAAATCATTTAAAACATCAGAATGAGTATTTGGTTTAG
AGTTTGGCAACATATGCCCATATGCTGGCTGCCATGAACAAAGGTTGGCTATAAAGAGGTCATCAGTATA
TGAAACAGCCCCCTGCTGTCCATTCCTTATTCCATAGAAAAGCCTTGACTTGAGGTTAGATTTTTTTTAT
ATTTTGTTTTGTGTTATTTTTTTCTTTAACATCCCTAAAATTTTCCTTACATGTTTTACTAGCCAGATTT
TTCCTCCTCTCCTGACTACTCCCAGTCATAGCTGTCCCTCTTCTCTTATGGAGATCCCGAGCGGTGCGTT
TTTATGCTTGTAGTATTGTATAATGTTTTTAAGATCCAAGCTTCTGACCTCTTCTCTTCCTCCCACAGGG
CCTCGAGACAATTGCATCGATGGTACCAGTGAAAGTCTGCAATGAATTCGAGTTGGCGCGCCTGTCATTC
TAAATCTCTCTTTCAGCCTAAAGCTTTTTCCCCGTATCCCCCCAGGTGTCTGCAGGCTCAAAGAGCAGCG
AGAAGCGTTCAGAGGAAAGCGATCCCGTGCCACCTTCCCCGTGCCCGGGCTGTCCCCGCACGCTGCCGGC
TCGGGGATGCGGGGGGAGCGCCGGACCGGAGCGGAGCCCCGGGCGGCTCGCTGCTGCCCCCTAGCGGGGG
AGGGACGTAATTACATCCCTGGGGGCTTTGGGAGGGGGCTGTCCCCGTGAGCTCCCAGGCGCGCCTGTCA
TTCTAAATCTCTCTTTCAGCCTAAAGCTTTTTCCCCGTATCCCCCCAGGTGTCTGCAGGCTCAAAGAGCA
GCGAGAAGCGTTCAGAGGAAAGCGATCCCGTGCCACCTTCCCCGTGCCCGGGCTGTCCCCGCACGCTGCC
GGCTCGGGGATGCGGGGGGAGCGCCGGACCGGAGCGGAGCCCCGGGCGGCTCGCTGCTGCCCCCTAGCGG
GGGAGGGACGTAATTACATCCCTGGGGGCTTTGGGGGGGGGCTGTCCCCGTGAGCTCCCAGGCGCGCCAA
CTCGGTACCGTATCGATGTCGACGTTAACGCTAGTGATATCAACTTTGTATAGAAAAGTTGGCTCCGAAT
TCGCCCTTGACAGCAGAGATCCAGTTTGGTTAATTAATTGGCTCCGGTGCCCGTCAGTGGGCAGAGCGCA
CATCGCCCACAGTCCCCGAGAAGTTGTGGGGAGGGGTCGGCAATTGAACCGGTGCCTAGAGAAGGTGGCG
CGGGGTAAACTGGGAAAGTGATGTCGTGTACTGGCTCCGCCTTTTTCCCGAGGGTGGGGGAGAACCGTAT
ATAAGTGCAGTAGTCGCCGTGAACGTTCTTTTTCGCAACGGGTTTGCCGCCAGAACACAGGTAAGTGCCG
TGTGTGGTTCCCGCGGGCCTGGCCTCTTTACGGGTTATGGCCCTTGCGTGCCTTGAATTACTTCCACCTG
GCTGCAGTACGTGATTCTTGATCCCGAGCTTCGGGTTGGAAGTGGGTGGGAGAGTTCGAGGCCTTGCGCT
TAAGGAGCCCCTTCGCCTCGTGCTTGAGTTGAGGCCTGGCCTGGGCGCTGGGGCCGCCGCGTGCGAATCT
GGTGGCACCTTCGCGCCTGTCTCGCTGCTTTCGATAAGTCTCTAGCCATTTAAAATTTTTGATGACCTGC
TGCGACGCTTTTTTTCTGGCAAGATAGTCTTGTAAATGCGGGCCAAGATCTGCACACTGGTATTTCGGTT
TTTGGGGCCGCGGGCGGCGACGGGGCCCGTGCGTCCCAGCGCACATGTTCGGCGAGGCGGGGCCTGCGAG
CGCGGCCACCGAGAATCGGACGGGGGTAGTCTCAAGCTGGCCGGCCTGCTCTGGTGCCTGGCCTCGCGCC
GCCGTGTATCGCCCCGCCCTGGGCGGCAAGGCTGGCCCGGTCGGCACCAGTTGCGTGAGCGGAAAGATGG
CCGCTTCCCGGCCCTGCTGCAGGGAGCTCAAAATGGAGGACGCGGCGCTCGGGAGAGCGGGCGGGTGAGT
CACCCACACAAAGGAAAAGGGCCTTTCCGTCCTCAGCCGTCGCTTCATGTGACTCCACGGAGTACCGGGC
GCCGTCCAGGCACCTCGATTAGTTCTCGAGCTTTTGGAGTACGTCGTCTTTAGGTTGGGGGGAGGGGTTT
TATGCGATGGAGTTTCCCCACACTGAGTGGGTGGAGACTGAAGTTAGGCCAGCTTGGCACTTGATGTAAT
TCTCCTTGGAATTTGCCCTTTTTGAGTTTGGATCTTGGTTCATTCTCAAGCCTCAGACAGTGGTTCAAAG
TTTTTTTCTTCCATTTCAGGTGTCGTGAGAAGGGCGAATTCGACCCAAGTTTGTACAAAAAAGCAGGCTG
ACCGCCACCATGGTGAGCAAGGGCGAGGAGCTGTTCACCGGGGTGGTGCCCATCCTGGTCGAGCTGGACG
GCGACGTAAACGGCCACAAGTTCAGCGTGAGGGGCGAGGGCGAGGGCGATGCCACCAACGGCAAGCTGAC
CCTGAAGTTCATCTGCACCACCGGCAAGCTGCCCGTGCCCTGGCCCACCCTCGTGACCACCCTGAGCCAC
GGCGTGCAGTGCTTCGCCCGCTACCCCGACCACATGAAGCAGCACGACTTCTTCAAGTCCGCCATGCCCG
AAGGCTACGTCCAGGAGCGCACCATCTTCTTCAAGGACGACGGCACCTACAAGACCCGCGCCGAGGTGAA
GTTCGAGGGCGACACCCTAGTGAACCGCATCGAGCTGAAGGGCGTCGACTTCAAGGAGGACGGCAACATC
CTGGGGCACAAGCTGGAGTACAACTTCAACAGCCACAACATCTATATCATGGCCGTCAAGCAGAAGAACG
GCATCAAGGTGAACTTCAAGATCCGCCACAACGTGGAGGACGGCAGCGTGCAGCTCGCCGACCACTACCA
GCAGAACACCCCCATCGGCGACGGCCCCGTGCTGCTGCCCGACAGCCACTACCTGAGCACCCAGTCCGTG
CTGAGCAAAGACCCCAACGAGAAGCGCGATCACATGGTCCTGCTGGAGTTCCGCACCGCCGCCGGGATCA
CTCTCGGCATGGACGAGCTGTACAAGTAATACCCAGCTTTCTTGTACAAAGTGGTACGCGTGAATTCACT
CCTCAGGTGCAGGCTGCCTATCAGAAGGTGGTGGCTGGTGTGGCCAATGCCCTGGCTCACAAATACCACT
GAGATCTTTTTCCCTCTGCCAAAAATTATGGGGACATCATGAAGCCCCTTGAGCATCTGACTTCTGGCTA
ATAAAGGAAATTTATTTTCATTGCAATAGTGTGTTGGAATTTTTTGTGTCTCTCACTCGGAAGGACATAT
GGGAGGGCAAATCATTTAAAACATCAGAATGAGTATTTGGTTTAGAGTTTGGCAACATATGCCCATATGC
TGGCTGCCATGAACAAAGGTTGGCTATAAAGAGGTCATCAGTATATGAAACAGCCCCCTGCTGTCCATTC
CTTATTCCATAGAAAAGCCTTGACTTGAGGTTAGATTTTTTTTATATTTTGTTTTGTGTTATTTTTTTCT
TTAACATCCCTAAAATTTTCCTTACATGTTTTACTAGCCAGATTTTTCCTCCTCTCCTGACTACTCCCAG
TCATAGCTGTCCCTCTTCTCTTATGGAGATCCCTCGACCTGCAGCCCAAGCTTGGCGTAATCATGGTCAT
AGCTGTTTCCTGTGTGAAATTGTTATCCGCTCACAATTCCACACAACATACGAGCCGGAAGCATAAAGTG
TAAAGCCTGGGGTGCCTAATGAGTGAGCTAACTCACATTAATTGCGTTGCGCTCACTGCCCGCTTTCCAG
TCGGGAAACCTGTCGTGCCAGCGGATCGACAGTACTAAGCTTGGTCTAATACCCAATCTCTCGTCTTATC
CAGATGTTTTATACGCCTCTGGCCCGTGTCTCAAAATCTCTGATGTTACATTGCACAAGATAAAAATATA
TCATCATGAACAATAAAACTGTCTGCTTACATAAACAGTAATACAAGGGGTGTTATGAGCCATATTCAAC
GGGAAACGTCGAGGCCGCGATTAAATTCCAACATGGATGCTGATTTATATGGGTATAAATGGGCTCGCGA
TAATGTCGGGCAATCAGGTGCGACAATCTATCGCTTGTATGGGAAGCCCGATGCGCCAGAGTTGTTTCTG
AAACATGGCAAAGGTAGCGTTGCCAATGATGTTACAGATGAGATGGTCAGACTAAACTGGCTGACGGAAT
TTATGCCTCTTCCGACCATCAAGCATTTTATCCGTACTCCTGATGATGCATGGTTACTCACCACTGCGAT
CCCCGGAAAAACAGCATTCCAGGTATTAGAAGAATATCCTGATTCAGGTGAAAATATTGTTGATGCGCTG
GCAGTGTTCCTGCGCCGGTTGCATTCGATTCCTGTTTGTAATTGTCCTTTTAACAGCGATCGCGTATTTC
GTCTCGCTCAGGCGCAATCACGAATGAATAACGGTTTGGTTGATGCGAGTGATTTTGATGACGAGCGTAA
TGGCTGGCCTGTTGAACAAGTCTGGAAAGAAATGCATAAACTTTTGCCATTCTCACCGGATTCAGTCGTC
ACTCATGGTGATTTCTCACTTGATAACCTTATTTTTGACGAGGGGAAATTAATAGGTTGTATTGATGTTG
GACGAGTCGGAATCGCAGACCGATACCAGGATCTTGCCATCCTATGGAACTGCCTCGGTGAGTTTTCTCC
TTCATTACAGAAACGGCTTTTTCAAAAATATGGTATTGATAATCCTGATATGAATAAATTGCAGTTTCAT
TTGATGCTCGATGAGTTTTTCTAATCAGAATTGGTTAATTGGTTGTAACACTGGCAGAGCATTACGCTGA
CTTGACGGGACGGCGCAAGCTCATGACCAAAATCCCTTAACGTGAGTTACGCGTCGTTCCACTGAGCGTC
AGAGGTATCACTAGTATTACAGAGGTAAGTTATAACAGTCGCCTAACCCAATTGAGGGGATAACGCAGGA
AAGAACATGTGAGCAAAAGGCCAGCAAAAGGCCAGGAACCGTAAAAAGGCCGCGTTGCTGGCGTTTTTCC
ATAGGCTCCGCCCCCCTGACGAGCATCACAAAAATCGACGCTCAAGTCAGAGGTGGCGAAACCCGACAGG
ACTATAAAGATACCAGGCGTTTCCCCCTGGAAGCTCCCTCGTGCGCTCTCCTGTTCCGACCCTGCCGCTT
ACCGGATACCTGTCCGCCTTTCTCCCTTCGGGAAGCGTGGCGCTTTCTCATAGCTCACGCTGTAGGTATC
TCAGTTCGGTGTAGGTCGTTCGCTCCAAGCTGGGCTGTGTGCACGAACCCCCCGTTCAGCCCGACCGCTG
CGCCTTATCCGGTAACTATCGTCTTGAGTCCAACCCGGTAAGACACGACTTATCGCCACTGGCAGCAGCC
ACTGGTAACAGGATTAGCAGAGCGAGGTATGTAGGCGGTGCTACAGAGTTCTTGAAGTGGTGGCCTAACT
ACGGCTACACTAGAAGAACAGTATTTGGTATCTGCGCTCTGCTGAAGCCAGTTACCTTCGGAAAAAGAGT
TGGTAGCTCTTGATCCGGCAAACAAACCACCGCTGGTAGCGGTGGTTTTTTTGTTTGCAAGCAGCAGATT
ACGCGCAGAAAAAAAGGATCTCAAGAAGATCCTTTGATCTTTTCTACGGGGTCTGACGCTCAGTGGAACG
AAAACTCACGTTAAGGGATTTTGGTCATGAGATTATCAAAAAGGATCTTCACCTAGATCCTTTTAAATTA
AAAATGAAGTTTTAAATCAATCTAAAGTATATATGAGTAAACTTGGTCTGACAGTTACCAATGCTTAATC
AGTGAGGCACCTATCTCAGCGATCTGTCTATTTCGTTCATCCATAGTTGCCTGACTCCCCGTCGTGTAGA
TAACTACGATACGGGAGGGCTTACCATCTGGCCCCAGTGCTGCAATGATACCGCGAGAACCACGCTCACC
GGCTCCAGATTTATCAGCAATAAACCAGCCAGCCGGAAGGGCCGAGCGCAGAAGTGGTCCTGCAACTTTA
TCCGCCTCCATCCAGTCTATTAATTGTTGCCGGGAAGCTAGAGTAAGTAGTTCGCCAGTTAATAGTTTGC
GCAACGTTGTTGCCATTGCTACAGGCATCGTGGTGTCACGCTCGTCGTTTGGTATGGCTTCATTCAGCTC
CGGTTCCCAACGATCAAGGCGAGTTACATGATCCCCCATGTTGTGCAAAAAAGCGGTTAGCTCCTTCGGT
CCTCCGATCGTTGTCAGAAGTAAGTTGGCCGCAGTGTTATCACTCATGGTTATGGCAGCACTGCATAATT
CTCTTACTGTCATGCCATCCGTAAGATGCTTTTCTGTGACTGGTGAGTACTCAACCAAGTCATTCTGAGA
ATAGTGTATGCGGCGACCGAGTTGCTCTTGCCCGGCGTCAATACGGGATAATACCGCGCCACATAGCAGA
ACTTTAAAAGTGCTCATCATTGGAAAACGTTCTTCGGGGCGAAAACTCTCAAGGATCTTACCGCTGTTGA
GATCCAGTTCGATGTAACCCACTCGTGCACCCAACTGATCTTCAGCATCTTTTACTTTCACCAGCGTTTC
TGGGTGAGCAAAAACAGGAAGGCAAAATGCCGCAAAAAAGGGAATAAGGGCGACACGGAAATGTTGAATA
CTCATACTCTTCCTTTTTCAATATTATTGAAGCATTTATCAAGGTTATTGTCTCATGAGCGGATACATAT
TTGAATGTACCGAATTTCTCGAGGGCTTGTCGACGACGGCGGTCTCCGTCGTCAGGATCATGAATTCGAC
CGCCTGTCTCAAGGTGCCACCATGACCGAGTACAAGCCCACGGTGCGCCTCGCCACCCGCGACGACGTCC
CCCGGGCCGTACGCACCCTCGCCGCCGCGTTCGCCGACTACCCCGCCACGCGCCACACCGTCGACCCGGA
CCGCCACATCGAGCGGGTCACCGAGCTGCAAGAACTCTTCCTCACGCGCGTCGGGCTCGACATCGGCAAG
GTGTGGGTCGCGGACGACGGCGCCGCGGTGGCGGTCTGGACCACGCCGGAGAGCGTCGAAGCGGGGGCGG
TGTTCGCCGAGATCGGCCCGCGCATGGCCGAGTTGAGCGGTTCCCGGCTGGCCGCGCAGCAACAGATGGA
AGGCCTCCTGGCGCCGCACCGGCCCAAGGAGCCCGCGTGGTTCCTGGCCACCGTCGGCGTCTCGCCCGAC
CACCAGGGCAAGGGTCTGGGCAGCGCCGTCGTGCTCCCCGGAGTGGAGGCGGCCGAGCGCGCCGGGGTGC
CCGCCTTCCTGGAGACATCCGCGCCCCGCAACCTCCCCTTCTACGAGCGGCTCGGCTTCACCGTCACCGC
CGACGTCGAGGTGCCCGAAGGACCGCGCACCTGGTGCATGACCCGCAAGCCCGGTGCCTGAGCTTTGAGA
CTACGCGTGAATTCACTCCTCAGGTGCAGGCTGCCTATCAGAAGGTGGTGGCTGGTGTGGCCAATGCCCT
GGCTCACAAATACCACTGAGATCTTTTTCCCTCTGCCAAAAATTATGGGGACATCATGAAGCCCCTTGAG
CATCTGACTTCTGGCTAATAAAGGAAATTTATTTTCATTGCAATAGTGTGTTGGAATTTTTTGTGTCTCT
CACTCGGAAGGACATATGGGAGGGCAAATCATTTAAAACATCAGAATGAGTATTTGGTTTAGAGTTTGGC
AACATATGCCCATATGCTGGCTGCCATGAACAAAGGTTGGCTATAAAGAGGTCATCAGTATATGAAACAG
CCCCCTGCTGTCCATTCCTTATTCCATAGAAAAGCCTTGACTTGAGGTTAGATTTTTTTTATATTTTGTT
TTGTGTTATTTTTTTCTTTAACATCCCTAAAATTTTCCTTACATGTTTTACTAGCCAGATTTTTCCTCCT
CTCCTGACTACTCCCAGTCATAGCTGTCCCTCTTCTCTTATGGAGATCCCTCGACCTGCAGCCCAAGCTT
GAATTCTCTAGAATTACCCTGTTATCCCTATGCTTGGTTTACCGAGCTCTTATTGGTTTTCAAACTTCAT
TGACTGTGCCCAACGCGCCTGGGAGCTCACGGGGACAGCCCCCCCCCAAAGCCCCCAGGGATGTAATTAC
GTCCCTCCCCCGCTAGGGGGCAGCAGCGAGCCGCCCGGGGCTCCGCTCCGGTCCGGCGCTCCCCCCGCAT
CCCCGAGCCGGCAGCGTGCGGGGACAGCCCGGGCACGGGGAAGGTGGCACGGGATCGCTTTCCTCTGAAC
GCTTCTCGCTGCTCTTTGAGCCTGCAGACACCTGGGGGGATACGGGGAAAAAGCTAGGCTGAAAGACCGG
TTCTTAGAATGACACGCGCCTGGGAGCTCACGGGGACAGCCCCCCCCCAAAGCCCCCAGGGATGTAATTA
CGTCCCTCCCCCGCTAGGGGGCAGCAGCGAGCCGCCCGGGGCTCCGCTCCGGTCCGGCGCTCCCCCCGCA
TCCCCGAGCCGGCAGCGTGCGGGGACAGCCCGGGCACGGGGAAGGTGGCACGGGATCGCTTTCCTCTGAA
CGCTTCTCGCTGCTCTTTGAGCCTGCAGACACCTGGGGGGATACGGGGAAAAAGCTAACTTCTGAGACGA
CAACTTTGTATAGAAAAGTTGGCTCCGAATTCGCCCTTGACAGCAGAGATCCAGTTTGGTTAATTAATT
