>Addgene plasmid #103155 | LSB-hsa-let-7f-2-3p | depositor partial sequence | sequence record 195360 | hsa-let-7f-2-3p target
GGAAAGACAGTAGACTGTATAG
