>Addgene plasmid #103155 | LSB-hsa-let-7f-2-3p | addgene partial sequence | sequence record 213244 | mKate2-F 5'-ACCCGCTAAGAACCTCAAGA-3'
TCAAGGAGGCCGACAAAGAGACATACGTCGAGCAGCACGAGGTGGCTGTGGCCAGATACTGCGACCTCCC
TAGCAAACTGGGGCACAAACTTAATTGAGAATTCTACCACCCAGCTTTCTTGTACAAAGTGGTACGTCTC
AAGACCAGAGGTCTCTGCTTCCGATCTGGGAAAGACAGTAGACTGTATAGGGAAAGACAGTAGACTGTAT
AGGGAAAGACAGTAGACTGTATAGGGAAAGACAGTAGACTGTATAGCAACCAGAAGAGACCTGTGCTTCA
CTCCTCAGGTGCAGGCTGCCTATCAGAAGGTGGTGGCTGGTGTGGCCAATGCCCTGGCTCACAAATACCA
CTGAGATCTTTTTCCCTCTGCCAAAAATTATGGGGACATCATGAAGCCCCTTGAGCATCTGACTTCTGGC
TAATAAAGGAAATTTATTTTCATTGCAATAGTGTGTTGGAATTTTTTGTGTCTCTCACTCGGAAGGACAT
ATGGGAGGGCAAATCATTTAAAACATCAGAATGAGTATTTGGTTTAGAGTTTGGCAACATATGCCCATAT
GCTGGCTGCCATGAACAAAGGTTGGCTATAAAGAGGTCATCAGTATATGAAACAGCCCCCTGCTGTCCAT
TC
